Addgene plasmid #8714: pKT0090
Depositing lab: Kurt Thorn. Depositing organization: Harvard University. Publication: Optimized cassettes for fluorescent protein tagging in Saccharomyces cerevisiae. Sheff MA, Thorn KS. Yeast 2004 Jun;21(8):661-70. 10.1002/yea.1130 PubMed 15197731.
Backbone
  Vector backbone: pFA6a-link
  Backbone size w/o insert (bp): 4738
  Vector type: Yeast Expression
  Selectable markers: S. pombe HIS5
Growth in bacteria
  Bacterial resistance: Ampicillin, 100 μg/mL
  Growth temperature: 37°C
  Growth strain: DH5alpha
  Copy number: Unknown
Gene/Insert
  Gene/Insert name: yEVenus (alt names: Codon-optimized GFP variant; pKT90 (pFA6a–link–yEVenus–SpHIS5))
  Mutation: yEGFP with F46L, S65G, V68L, S72A, M153T, V163A, S175G, T203Y
  Tag / fusion protein: Codon optimized linker (N terminal on backbone)
  Cloning method: Restriction Enzyme; 5′ cloning site PacI (not destroyed); 3′ cloning site AscI (not destroyed)
  Sequencing primers: 5′ SP6
Terms and licenses: Academic/Nonprofit Terms; Industry Terms: Not Available to Industry
Depositor comments: Full name of this plasmid is pFA6a-link-yEVenus-SpHIS5. yEVenus is created by mutagenesis from a codon-optimized green fluorescent protein - yEGFP1 (Cormack et al. 1997). This yEGFP variant is cloned into pDH5, replacing YFP. An codon-optimized linker was added into the yEGFP variant to improve expression level. The selectable marker, Sz. pombe HIS5 (SpHIS5), complements S. cerevisiae HIS3. The yeast GFP used to create this plasmid contained a point mutation M233I that is present in all GFP variants derived from this original yEGFP. The mutation had no effect on fluorescence (see associated publication for more details).
How to cite: pKT0090 was a gift from Kurt Thorn (Addgene plasmid # 8714 ; http://n2t.net/addgene:8714 ; RRID:Addgene_8714)
