[The description below was written by a language model from this plasmid's Addgene catalogue record and pLannotate feature annotations shown in this document.]
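Description:
pKT0090, whose full name is pFA6a-link-yEVenus-SpHIS5, is a yeast fluorescent-protein tagging cassette plasmid built on the pFA6a-link backbone. Although it is catalogued as a yeast expression vector, the feature table shows no yeast replication origin or centromere and no yeast promoter upstream of the fluorescent protein. This fits its description as a tagging cassette for Saccharomyces cerevisiae, serving as a template rather than an autonomously maintained expression plasmid. In E. coli it is propagated through a high-copy ColE1/pUC-type origin with ampicillin selection from the bla gene. Short fragments of lacI, rop and bom are backbone remnants, and SP6 and T7 promoters flank the cassette region.

The payload is yEVenus, a yellow variant derived by mutagenesis from the yeast codon-optimized yEGFP1. It carries F46L, S65G, V68L, S72A, M153T, V163A, S175G and T203Y, which is why the automated annotation labels the reading frame as yeGFP. It also carries an M233I change inherited from the parental yEGFP, which the depositor reports has no effect on fluorescence. The coding sequence sits between retained PacI and AscI sites and is preceded by a codon-optimized linker, added to improve expression, that forms its N-terminal junction. The reading frame ends near the end of the circular map and is followed by the S. cerevisiae ADH1 terminator. Next comes the selectable marker, Schizosaccharomyces pombe his5 under the Ashbya gossypii TEF promoter and terminator, which complements S. cerevisiae HIS3 mutations. The linker, fluorescent protein, terminator and marker together form a module for fusing yEVenus to a yeast protein of interest, with transformants selected by histidine prototrophy.
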