Features (pLannotate 1.2.2; 13 found; start..end, strand, type, name):
     19..206     +  terminator     ADH1 terminator: S. cerevisiae ADH1; transcription terminator for the S. cerevisiae alcohol dehydrogenase 1 (ADH1) gene
    281..624     +  promoter       TEF promoter: Ashbya gossypii TEF promoter
    625..1278    +  CDS            S. pombe his5: imidazoleglycerol-phosphate dehydratase, required for histidine biosynthesis; Schizosaccharomyces pombe his5; yeast auxotrophic marker; corresponds to S. cerevisiae HIS3
   1284..1481    +  terminator     TEF terminator: Ashbya gossypii TEF terminator
   1586..1604    -  promoter       T7 promoter: promoter for bacteriophage T7 RNA polymerase
   1626..1679    -  CDS            lacI (fragment): lac repressor; lacI; The lac repressor binds to the lac operator to inhibit transcription in E. coli. This inhibition can be relieved by adding lactose or isopropyl-β-D-thiogalactopyranoside (IPTG).
   1862..2450    -  rep_origin     ori: high-copy-number ColE1/pMB1/pBR322/pUC origin of replication
   2621..3481    -  CDS            AmpR: β-lactamase; bla; confers resistance to ampicillin, carbenicillin, and related antibiotics
   3482..3586    -  promoter       AmpR promoter: bla
   3681..3716    +  CDS            rop (fragment): Rop protein, which maintains plasmids at low copy number; rop
   3818..3869    +  misc_feature   bom (fragment): basis of mobility region from pBR322
   3932..3950    +  promoter       SP6 promoter: promoter for bacteriophage SP6 RNA polymerase
   4020..4736    +  CDS            yeGFP: yeast-enhanced green fluorescent protein codons optimized for translation in S. cerevisiae and C. albicans
>Addgene plasmid #8714 | pKT0090 | depositor full sequence | sequence record 6730 | Author sequence
CGCGCCACTTCTAAATAAGCGAATTTCTTATGATTTATGATTTTTATTATTAAATAAGTTATAAAAAAAA
TAAGTGTATACAAATTTTAAAGTGACTCTTAGGTTTTAAAACGAAAATTCTTATTCTTGAGTAACTCTTT
CCTGTAGGTCAGGTTGCTTTCTCAGGTATAGTATGAGGTCGCTCTTATTGACCACACCTCTACCGGCAGA
TCCGCTAGGGATAACAGGGTAATATAGATCTGTTTAGCTTGCCTCGTCCCCGCCGGGTCACCCGGCCAGC
GACATGGAGGCCCAGAATACCCTCCTTGACAGTCTTGACGTGCGCAGCTCAGGGGCATGATGTGACTGTC
GCCCGTACATTTAGCCCATACATCCCCATGTATAATCATTTGCATCCATACATTTTGATGGCCGCACGGC
GCGAAGCAAAAATTACGGCTCCTCGCTGCAGACCTGCGAGCAGGGAAACGCTCCCCTCACAGACGCGTTG
AATTGTCCCCACGCCGCGCCCCTGTAGAGAAATATAAAAGGTTAGGATTTGCCACTGAGGTTCTTCTTTC
ATATACTTCCTTTTAAAATCTTGCTAGGATACAGTTCTCACATCACATCCGAACATAAACAACCATGGGT
AGGAGGGCTTTTGTAGAAAGAAATACGAACGAAACGAAAATCAGCGTTGCCATCGCTTTGGACAAAGCTC
CCTTACCTGAAGAGTCGAATTTTATTGATGAACTTATAACTTCCAAGCATGCAAACCAAAAGGGAGAACA
AGTAATCCAAGTAGACACGGGAATTGGATTCTTGGATCACATGTATCATGCACTGGCTAAACATGCAGGC
TGGAGCTTACGACTTTACTCAAGAGGTGATTTAATCATCGATGATCATCACACTGCAGAAGATACTGCTA
TTGCACTTGGTATTGCATTCAAGCAGGCTATGGGTAACTTTGCCGGCGTTAAAAGATTTGGACATGCTTA
TTGTCCACTTGACGAAGCTCTTTCTAGAAGCGTAGTTGACTTGTCGGGACGGCCCTATGCTGTTATCGAT
TTGGGATTAAAGCGTGAAAAGGTTGGGGAATTGTCCTGTGAAATGATCCCTCACTTACTATATTCCTTTT
CGGTAGCAGCTGGAATTACTTTGCATGTTACCTGCTTATATGGTAGTAATGACCATCATCGTGCTGAAAG
CGCTTTTAAATCTCTGGCTGTTGCCATGCGCGCGGCTACTAGTCTTACTGGAAGTTCTGAAGTCCCAAGC
ACGAAGGGAGTGTTGTAAAGAGTACTGACAATAAAAAGATTCTTGTTTTCAAGAACTTGTCATTTGTATA
GTTTTTTTATATTGTAGTTGTTCTATTTTAATCAAATGTTAGCGTGATTTATATTTTTTTTCGCCTCGAC
ATCATCTGCCCAGATGCGAAGTTAAGTGCGCAGAAAGTAATATCATGCGTCAATCGTATGTGAATGCTGG
TCGCTATACTGCTGTCGATTCGATACTAACGCCGCCATCCAGTTTAAACGAGCTCGAATTCATCGATGAT
ATCAGATCCACTAGTGGCCTATGCGGCCGCGGATCTGCCGGTCTCCCTATAGTGAGTCGTATTAATTTCG
ATAAGCCAGGTTAACCTGCATTAATGAATCGGCCAACGCGCGGGGAGAGGCGGTTTGCGTATTGGGCGCT
CTTCCGCTTCCTCGCTCACTGACTCGCTGCGCTCGGTCGTTCGGCTGCGGCGAGCGGTATCAGCTCACTC
AAAGGCGGTAATACGGTTATCCACAGAATCAGGGGATAACGCAGGAAAGAACATGTGAGCAAAAGGCCAG
CAAAAGGCCAGGAACCGTAAAAAGGCCGCGTTGCTGGCGTTTTTCCATAGGCTCCGCCCCCCTGACGAGC
ATCACAAAAATCGACGCTCAAGTCAGAGGTGGCGAAACCCGACAGGACTATAAAGATACCAGGCGTTTCC
CCCTGGAAGCTCCCTCGTGCGCTCTCCTGTTCCGACCCTGCCGCTTACCGGATACCTGTCCGCCTTTCTC
CCTTCGGGAAGCGTGGCGCTTTCTCAATGCTCACGCTGTAGGTATCTCAGTTCGGTGTAGGTCGTTCGCT
CCAAGCTGGGCTGTGTGCACGAACCCCCCGTTCAGCCCGACCGCTGCGCCTTATCCGGTAACTATCGTCT
TGAGTCCAACCCGGTAAGACACGACTTATCGCCACTGGCAGCAGCCACTGGTAACAGGATTAGCAGAGCG
AGGTATGTAGGCGGTGCTACAGAGTTCTTGAAGTGGTGGCCTAACTACGGCTACACTAGAAGGACAGTAT
TTGGTATCTGCGCTCTGCTGAAGCCAGTTACCTTCGGAAAAAGAGTTGGTAGCTCTTGATCCGGCAAACA
AACCACCGCTGGTAGCGGTGGTTTTTTTGTTTGCAAGCAGCAGATTACGCGCAGAAAAAAAGGATCTCAA
GAAGATCCTTTGATCTTTTCTACGGGGTCTGACGCTCAGTGGAACGAAAACTCACGTTAAGGGATTTTGG
TCATGAGATTATCAAAAAGGATCTTCACCTAGATCCTTTTAAATTAAAAATGAAGTTTTAAATCAATCTA
AAGTATATATGAGTAAACTTGGTCTGACAGTTACCAATGCTTAATCAGTGAGGCACCTATCTCAGCGATC
TGTCTATTTCGTTCATCCATAGTTGCCTGACTCCCCGTCGTGTAGATAACTACGATACGGGAGGGCTTAC
CATCTGGCCCCAGTGCTGCAATGATACCGCGAGACCCACGCTCACCGGCTCCAGATTTATCAGCAATAAA
CCAGCCAGCCGGAAGGGCCGAGCGCAGAAGTGGTCCTGCAACTTTATCCGCCTCCATCCAGTCTATTAAT
TGTTGCCGGGAAGCTAGAGTAAGTAGTTCGCCAGTTAATAGTTTGCGCAACGTTGTTGCCATTGCTACAG
GCATCGTGGTGTCACGCTCGTCGTTTGGTATGGCTTCATTCAGCTCCGGTTCCCAACGATCAAGGCGAGT
TACATGATCCCCCATGTTGTGCAAAAAAGCGGTTAGCTCCTTCGGTCCTCCGATCGTTGTCAGAAGTAAG
TTGGCCGCAGTGTTATCACTCATGGTTATGGCAGCACTGCATAATTCTCTTACTGTCATGCCATCCGTAA
GATGCTTTTCTGTGACTGGTGAGTACTCAACCAAGTCATTCTGAGAATAGTGTATGCGGCGACCGAGTTG
CTCTTGCCCGGCGTCAATACGGGATAATACCGCGCCACATAGCAGAACTTTAAAAGTGCTCATCATTGGA
AAACGTTCTTCGGGGCGAAAACTCTCAAGGATCTTACCGCTGTTGAGATCCAGTTCGATGTAACCCACTC
GTGCACCCAACTGATCTTCAGCATCTTTTACTTTCACCAGCGTTTCTGGGTGAGCAAAAACAGGAAGGCA
AAATGCCGCAAAAAAGGGAATAAGGGCGACACGGAAATGTTGAATACTCATACTCTTCCTTTTTCAATAT
TATTGAAGCATTTATCAGGGTTATTGTCTCATGAGCGGATACATATTTGAATGTATTTAGAAAAATAAAC
AAATAGGGGTTCCGCGCACATTTCCCCGAAAAGTGCCACCTGACGTCTAAGAAACCATTATTATCATGAC
ATTAACCTATAAAAATAGGCGTATCACGAGGCCCTTTCGTCTCGCGCGTTTCGGTGATGACGGTGAAAAC
CTCTGACACATGCAGCTCCCGGAGACGGTCACAGCTTGTCTGTAAGCGGATGCCGGGAGCAGACAAGCCC
GTCAGGGCGCGTCAGCGGGTGTTGGCGGGTGTCGGGGCTGGCTTAACTATGCGGCATCAGAGCAGATTGT
ACTGAGAGTGCACCATATGGACATATTGTCGTTAGAACGCGGCTACAATTAATACATAACCTTATGTATC
ATACACATACGATTTAGGTGACACTATAGAACGCGGCCGCCAGCTGAAGCTTCGTACGCTGCAGGTCGAC
GGATCGGTGACGGTGCTGGTTTAATTAACATGTCTAAAGGTGAAGAATTATTCACTGGTGTTGTCCCAAT
TTTGGTTGAATTAGATGGTGATGTTAATGGTCACAAATTTTCTGTCTCCGGTGAAGGTGAAGGTGATGCT
ACTTACGGTAAATTGACCTTAAAATTGATTTGTACTACTGGTAAATTGCCAGTTCCATGGCCAACCTTAG
TCACTACTTTAGGTTATGGTTTGCAATGTTTTGCTAGATACCCAGATCATATGAAACAACATGACTTTTT
CAAGTCTGCCATGCCAGAAGGTTATGTTCAAGAAAGAACTATTTTTTTCAAAGATGACGGTAACTACAAG
ACCAGAGCTGAAGTCAAGTTTGAAGGTGATACCTTAGTTAATAGAATCGAATTAAAAGGTATTGATTTTA
AAGAAGATGGTAACATTTTAGGTCACAAATTGGAATACAACTATAACTCTCACAATGTTTACATCACTGC
TGACAAACAAAAGAATGGTATCAAAGCTAACTTCAAAATTAGACACAACATTGAAGATGGTGGTGTTCAA
TTAGCTGACCATTATCAACAAAATACTCCAATTGGTGATGGTCCAGTCTTGTTACCAGACAACCATTACT
TATCCTATCAATCTGCCTTATCCAAAGATCCAAACGAAAAGAGAGACCACATGGTCTTGTTAGAATTTGT
TACTGCTGCTGGTATTACCCATGGTATGGATGAATTGTACAAATAAGG
