>Addgene plasmid #8714 | pKT0090 | addgene partial sequence | sequence record 17178 | SP6 5'-ATTTAGGTGACACTATAG-3'
TCGTACGCTGCAGGTCGACGGATTCGGTGACGGTGCTGGTTTAATTAACATGTCTAAAGGTGAAGAATTA
TTCACTGGTGTTGTCCCAATTTTGGTTGAATTAGATGGTGATGTTAATGGTCACAAATTTTCTGTCTCCG
GTGAAGGTGAAGGTGATGCTACTTACGGTAAATTGACCTTAAAATTGATTTGTACTACTGGTAAATTGCC
AGTTCCATGGCCAACCTTAGTCACTACTTTAGGTTATGGTTTGCAATGTTTTGCTAGATACCCAGATCAT
ATGAAACAACATGACTTTTTCAAGTCTGCCATGCCAGAAGGTTATGTTCAAGAAAGAACTATTTTTTTCA
AAGATGACGGTAACTACAAGACCAGAGCTGAAGTCAAGTTTGAAGGTGATACCTTAGTTAATAGAATCGA
ATTAAAAGGTATTGATTTTAAAGAAGATGGTAACATTTTAGGTCACAAATTGGAATACAACTATAACTCT
CACAATGTTTACATCACTGCTGACAAACAAAAGAATGGTATCAAAGCTAACTTCAAAATTAGACACAACA
TTGAAGATGGTGGTGTTCAATTAGCTGACCATTATCAACAAAATACTCCAATTGGTGATGGTCCAGTCTT
GTTACCAGACAACCATTACTTATCCTATCAATCTGCCTTATCCAAAGATCCAAA
